>Addgene plasmid #89330 | pTRE/WT SP with 5'UTR | addgene full sequence | sequence record 176106 | Addgene NGS Result
GAGTTTACTCCCTATCAGTGATAGAGAACGTATGTCGAGTTTACTCCCTATCAGTGATAGAGAACGATGT
CGAGTTTACTCCCTATCAGTGATAGAGAACGTATGTCGAGTTTACTCCCTATCAGTGATAGAGAACGTAT
GTCGAGTTTACTCCCTATCAGTGATAGAGAACGTATGTCGAGTTTATCCCTATCAGTGATAGAGAACGTA
TGTCGAGTTTACTCCCTATCAGTGATAGAGAACGTATGTCGAGGTAGGCGTGTACGGTGGGAGGCCTATA
TAAGCAGAGCTCGTTTAGTGAACCGTCAGATCGCCTGGAGAATTCGAGCTCGGTACCCGACCCACGCGTC
CGGGCCCGAGCCACCGACTGCAGGAGGAGAAGGGGTTGTGCTCCTGGCCGAGGAAGGAGAAAGGGGCGGG
GCCGGCGGGCAGCGTGCGGCAGTGCGGAGCTCCTGAGACCGGCGGGCACACGGGGGTCTGTGGCCCCCGC
CGTAGCAGTGGCTGCCGCCGTCGCTTGGTTCCCGTCGGTCTGCGGGAGGCGGGTTATGGCGGCGGCGGCA
GTGAGAGCTGTGAATGAATTCTCCGGGTGGACGAGGGAAGAAGAAAGGCTCCGGCGGCGCCAGCAACCCG
GTGCCTCCCAGGCCTCCGCCCCCTTGCCTGGCCCCCGCCCCTCCCGCCGCCGGGCCGGCCCCTCCGCCCG
AGTCGCCGCATAAGCGGAACCTGTACTATTTCTCCTACCCGCTGTTTGTAGGCTTCGCGCTGCTGCGTTT
GGTCGCCTTCCACCTGGGGCTCCTCTTCGTGTGGCTCTGCCAGCGCTTCTCCCGCGCCCTCATGGCAGCC
AAGAGGAGCTCCGGGGCCGCGCCAGCACCTGCCTCGGCCTCGGCCCCGGCGCCGGTGCCGGGCGGCGAGG
CCGAGCGCGTCCGAGTCTTCCACAAACAGGCCTTCGAGTACATCTCCATTGCCCTGCGCATCGATGAGGA
TGAGAAAGCAGGACAGAAGGAGCAAGCTGTGGAATGGTATAAGAAAGGTATTGAAGAACTGGAAAAAGGA
ATAGCTGTTATAGTTACAGGACAAGGTGAACAGTGTGAAAGAGCTAGACGCCTTCAAGCTAAAATGATGA
CTAATTTGGTTATGGCCAAGGACCGCTTACAACTTCTAGAGAAGATGCAACCAGTTTTGCCATTTTCCAA
GTCACAAACGGACGTCTATAATGACAGTACTAACTTGGCATGCCGCAATGGACATCTCCAGTCAGAAAGT
GGAGCTGTTCCAAAAAGAAAAGACCCCTTAACACACACTAGTAATTCACTGCCTCGTTCAAAAACAGTTA
TGAAAACTGGATCTGCAGGCCTTTCAGGCCACCATAGAGCACCTAGTTACAGTGGTTTATCCATGGTTTC
TGGAGTGAAACAGGGATCTGGTCCTGCTCCTACCACTCATAAGGGTACTCCGAAAACAAATAGGACAAAT
AAACCTTCTACCCCTACAACTGCTACTCGTAAGAAAAAAGACTTGAAGAATTTTAGGAATGTGGACAGCA
ACCTTGCTAACCTTATAATGAATGAAATTGTGGACAATGGAACAGCTGTTAAATTTGATGATATAGCTGG
TCAAGACTTGGCAAAACAAGCATTGCAAGAAATTGTTATTCTTCCTTCTCTGAGGCCTGAGTTGTTCACA
GGGCTTAGAGCTCCTGCCAGAGGGCTGTTACTCTTTGGTCCACCTGGGAATGGGAAGACAATGCTGGCTA
AAGCAGTAGCTGCAGAATCGAATGCAACCTTCTTTAATATAAGTGCTGCAAGTTTAACTTCAAAATACGT
GGGAGAAGGAGAGAAATTGGTGAGGGCTCTTTTTGCTGTGGCTCGAGAACTTCAACCTTCTATAATTTTT
ATAGATGAAGTTGATAGCCTTTTGTGTGAAAGAAGAGAAGGGGAGCACGATGCTAGTAGACGCCTAAAAA
CTGAATTTCTAATAGAATTTGATGGTGTACAGTCTGCTGGAGATGACAGAGTACTTGTAATGGGTGCAAC
TAATAGGCCACAAGAGCTTGATGAGGCTGTTCTCAGGCGTTTCATCAAACGGGTATATGTGTCTTTACCA
AATGAGGAGACAAGACTACTTTTGCTTAAAAATCTGTTATGTAAACAAGGAAGTCCATTGACCCAAAAAG
AACTAGCACAACTTGCTAGAATGACTGATGGATACTCAGGAAGTGACCTAACAGCTTTGGCAAAAGATGC
AGCACTGGGTCCTATCCGAGAACTAAAACCAGAACAGGTGAAGAATATGTCTGCCAGTGAGATGAGAAAT
ATTCGATTATCTGACTTCACTGAATCCTTGAAAAAAATAAAACGCAGCGTCAGCCCTCAAACTTTAGAAG
CGTACATACGTTGGAACAAGGACTTTGGAGATACCACTGTTTAAGGAAATACCTTTGTAAACCTGCAGAA
CATTTTACTTAAAAGAGGAAACACAAGATCCTCTAGTCAGCTGACGCGTGCTAGCGCGGCCGCATCGATA
AGCTTGTCGACGATATCTCTAGAGGATCATAATCAGCCATACCACATTTGTAGAGGTTTTACTTGCTTTA
AAAAACCTCCCACACCTCCCCCTGAACCTGAAACATAAAATGAATGCAATTGTTGTTGTTAACTTGTTTA
TTGCAGCTTATAATGGTTACAAATAAAGCAATAGCATCACAAATTTCACAAATAAAGCATTTTTTTCACT
GCCTCGAGCTTCCTCGCTCACTGACTCGCTGCGCTCGGTCGTTCGGCTGCGGCGAGCGGTATCAGCTCAC
TCAAAGGCGGTAATACGGTTATCCACAGAATCAGGGGATAACGCAGGAAAGAACATGTGAGCAAAAGGCC
AGCAAAAGGCCAGGAACCGTAAAAAGGCCGCGTTGCTGGCGTTTTTCCATAGGCTCCGCCCCCCTGACGA
GCATCACAAAAATCGACGCTCAAGTCAGAGGTGGCGAAACCCGACAGGACTATAAAGATACCAGGCGTTT
CCCCCTGGAAGCTCCCTCGTGCGCTCTCCTGTTCCGACCCTGCCGCTTACCGGATACCTGTCCGCCTTTC
TCCCTTCGGGAAGCGTGGCGCTTTCTCATAGCTCACGCTGTAGGTATCTCAGTTCGGTGTAGGTCGTTCG
CTCCAAGCTGGGCTGTGTGCACGAACCCCCCGTTCAGCCCGACCGCTGCGCCTTATCCGGTAACTATCGT
CTTGAGTCCAACCCGGTAAGACACGACTTATCGCCACTGGCAGCAGCCACTGGTAACAGGATTAGCAGAG
CGAGGTATGTAGGCGGTGCTACAGAGTTCTTGAAGTGGTGGCCTAACTACGGCTACACTAGAAGAACAGT
ATTTGGTATCTGCGCTCTGCTGAAGCCAGTTACCTTCGGAAAAAGAGTTGGTAGCTCTTGATCCGGCAAA
CAAACCACCGCTGGTAGCGGTGGTTTTTTTGTTTGCAAGCAGCAGATTACGCGCAGAAAAAAAGGATCTC
AAGAAGATCCTTTGATCTTTTCTACGGGGTCTGACGCTCAGTGGAACGAAAACTCACGTTAAGGGATTTT
GGTCATGAGATTATCAAAAAGGATCTTCACCTAGATCCTTTTAAATTAAAAATGAAGTTTTAAATCAATC
TAAAGTATATATGAGTAAACTTGGTCTGACAGTTACCAATGCTTAATCAGTGAGGCACCTATCTCAGCGA
TCTGTCTATTTCGTTCATCCATAGTTGCCTGACTCCCCGTCGTGTAGATAACTACGATACGGGAGGGCTT
ACCATCTGGCCCCAGTGCTGCAATGATACCGCGAGACCCACGCTCACCGGCTCCAGATTTATCAGCAATA
AACCAGCCAGCCGGAAGGGCCGAGCGCAGAAGTGGTCCTGCAACTTTATCCGCCTCCATCCAGTCTATTA
ATTGTTGCCGGGAAGCTAGAGTAAGTAGTTCGCCAGTTAATAGTTTGCGCAACGTTGTTGCCATTGCTAC
AGGCATCGTGGTGTCACGCTCGTCGTTTGGTATGGCTTCATTCAGCTCCGGTTCCCAACGATCAAGGCGA
GTTACATGATCCCCCATGTTGTGCAAAAAAGCGGTTAGCTCCTTCGGTCCTCCGATCGTTGTCAGAAGTA
AGTTGGCCGCAGTGTTATCACTCATGGTTATGGCAGCACTGCATAATTCTCTTACTGTCATGCCATCCGT
AAGATGCTTTTCTGTGACTGGTGAGTACTCAACCAAGTCATTCTGAGAATAGTGTATGCGGCGACCGAGT
TGCTCTTGCCCGGCGTCAACACGGGATAATACCGCGCCACATAGCAGAACTTTAAAAGTGCTCATCATTG
GAAAACGTTCTTCGGGGCGAAAACTCTCAAGGATCTTACCGCTGTTGAGATCCAGTTCGATGTAACCCAC
TCGTGCACCCAACTGATCTTCAGCATCTTTTACTTTCACCAGCGTTTCTGGGTGAGCAAAAACAGGAAGG
CAAAATGCCGCAAAAAAGGGAATAAGGGCGACACGGAAATGTTGAATACTCATACTCTTCCTTTTTCAAT
ATTATTGAAGCATTTATCAGGGTTATTGTCTCATGAGCGGATACATATTTGAATGTATTTAGAAAAATAA
ACAAATAGGGGTTCCGCGCACATTTCCCCGAAAAGTGCCACCTGACGTCTAAGAAACCATTATTATCATG
ACATTAACCTATAAAAATAGGCGTATCACGAGGCCCTTTCGTCTTCACTC
Features (pLannotate 1.2.2; 8 found; start..end, strand, type, name):
      1..315     +  promoter       tight TRE promoter: Tet-responsive promoter PTight, consisting of seven tet operator sequences followed by the minimal CMV promoter
    320..339     +  misc_feature   MCS (fragment): pUC18/19 multiple cloning site
    574..2421    +  CDS            SPAST: SPAST_HUMAN - Also known as ADPSP, FSP2, KIAA1083 From Homo sapiens (Human).
   2545..2628    +  CDS            large T antigen (fragment): large T antigen from SV40 (simian virus 40)
   2651..2732    +  polyA_signal   SV40 poly(A) signal: SV40 polyadenylation signal
   2914..3502    -  rep_origin     ori: high-copy-number ColE1/pMB1/pBR322/pUC origin of replication
   3673..4533    -  CDS            AmpR: β-lactamase; bla; confers resistance to ampicillin, carbenicillin, and related antibiotics
   4534..4638    -  promoter       AmpR promoter: bla
