[The description below was written by a language model from this plasmid's Addgene catalogue record and pLannotate feature annotations shown in this document.]
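Description:
pTRE/WT SP with 5'UTR is a mammalian expression plasmid built on the Clontech pTRE-Tight backbone for tetracycline-regulated expression of wild-type human spastin (SPAST). The sequenced record is about 4.7 kb. It is propagated in E. coli through a high-copy ColE1/pUC-type origin and selected with ampicillin via the β-lactamase gene and its own bla promoter. No mammalian selection marker is annotated, and the plasmid does not itself encode a Tet transactivator, so induction depends on a tTA or rtTA protein supplied separately, for example from a co-transfected plasmid or a Tet-system cell line.

The expression cassette begins with the PTight promoter, made up of seven tet operator repeats fused to a minimal CMV promoter. This design gives low basal activity and strong transcription once the transactivator binds. A short remnant of the multiple cloning site follows, then roughly 230 bp of unannotated sequence ahead of the SPAST open reading frame, consistent with the native 5'UTR indicated in the construct name. Retaining this upstream region and the full coding sequence allows translation to start at both the first methionine and the internal methionine at position 87, so the M1 and M87 spastin isoforms are produced from a single transcript, as stated in the purpose. Downstream lie a fragment of SV40 sequence annotated as large T antigen and the SV40 polyadenylation signal, which together provide 3' end processing. No epitope tag or fluorescent reporter is annotated, and the depositor notes that the protein should be detected with an anti-spastin antibody. The associated study examined the effects of pathogenic spastin mutation on microtubule dynamics, so this construct probably served as the wild-type reference, though the record does not say so explicitly.
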