Addgene plasmid #89330: pTRE/WT SP with 5'UTR
Purpose: Inducible expression of WT spastin M1 and M87 in mammalian cells
Depositing lab: Peter Baas. Depositing organization: Drexel University. Publication: Pathogenic mutation of spastin has gain-of-function effects on microtubule dynamics. Solowska JM, D'Rozario M, Jean DC, Davidson MW, Marenda DR, Baas PW. J Neurosci. 2014 Jan 29;34(5):1856-67. doi: 10.1523/JNEUROSCI.3309-13.2014. PubMed 24478365.
Backbone
  Vector backbone: pTRE-Tight
  Backbone manufacturer: Clontech
  Backbone size w/o insert (bp): 2600
  Vector type: Mammalian Expression
Growth in bacteria
  Bacterial resistance: Ampicillin, 100 μg/mL
  Growth temperature: 37°C
  Growth strain: DH5alpha
  Copy number: Unknown
Gene/Insert
  Gene/Insert name: spastin (alt names: SPAST; NM 014946)
  Species: H. sapiens (human)
  Insert size (bp): 2123
  Entrez Gene: SPAST (a.k.a. ADPSP, FSP2, SPG4)
  Promoter: Tet-responsive P tight
  Cloning method: Restriction Enzyme; 5′ cloning site SmaI (destroyed during cloning); 3′ cloning site BamH I (destroyed during cloning)
  Sequencing primers: 5′ LNCX
Terms and licenses: Academic/Nonprofit Terms; Industry Terms: Not Available to Industry
Depositor comments: To detect spastin use an anti-spastin antibody.
How to cite: pTRE/WT SP with 5'UTR was a gift from Peter Baas (Addgene plasmid # 89330 ; http://n2t.net/addgene:89330 ; RRID:Addgene_89330)
